>Addgene plasmid #120654 | Smp_202610-Cd4-bio-His | addgene full sequence | sequence record 234474 | Addgene NGS Result
GACATTGATTATTGACTAGTTATTAATAGTAATCAATTACGGGGTCATTAGTTCATAGCCCATATATGGA
GTTCCGCGTTACATAACTTACGGTAAATGGCCCGCCTGGCTGACCGCCCAACGACCCCCGCCCATTGACG
TCAATAATGACGTATGTTCCCATAGTAACGCCAATAGGGACTTTCCATTGACGTCAATGGGTGGAGTATT
TACGGTAAACTGCCCACTTGGCAGTACATCAAGTGTATCATATGCCAAGTCCGCCCCCTATTGACGTCAA
TGACGGTAAATGGCCCGCCTGGCATTATGCCCAGTACATGACCTTACGGGACTTTCCTACTTGGCAGTAC
ATCTACGTATTAGTCATCGCTATTACCATGGTGATGCGGTTTTGGCAGTACACCAATGGGCGTGGATAGC
GGTTTGACTCACGGGGATTTCCAAGTCTCCACCCCATTGACGTCAATGGGAGTTTGTTTTGGCACCAAAA
TCAACGGGACTTTCCAAAATGTCGTAATAACCCCGCCCCGTTGACGCAAATGGGCGGTAGGCGTGTACGG
TGGGAGGTCTATATAAGCAGAGCTCGTTTAGTGAACCGTCAGATCCTCACTCTCTTCCGCATCGCTGTCT
GCGAGGGCCAGCTGTTGGGCTCGCGGTTGAGGACAAACTCTTCGCGGTCTTTCCAGTACTCTTGGATCGG
AAACCCGTCGGCCTCCGAACGGTACTCCGCCACCGAGGGACCTGAGCGAGTCCGCATCGACCGGATCGGA
AAACCTCTCGAGAAAGGCGTCTAACCAGTCACAGTCGCAAGGTAGGCTGAGCACCGTGGCGGGCGGCAGC
GGGTGGCGGTCGGGGTTGTTTCTGGCGGAGGTGCTGCTGATGATGTAATTAAAGTAGGCGGTCTTGAGAC
GGCGGATGGTCGAGGTGAGGTGTGGCAGGCTTGAGATCCAGCTGTTGGGGTGAGTACTCCCTCTCAAAAG
CGGGCATTACTTCTGCGCTAAGATTGTCAGTTTCCAAAAACGAGGAGGATTTGATATTCACCTGGCCCGA
TCTGGCCATACACTTGAGTGACAATGACATCCACTTTGCCTTTCTCTCCACAGGTGTCCACTCCCAGGTC
CAAGTTTGCCACCATGGAGTTTCAGACCCAGGTACTCATGTCCCTGCTGCTCTGCATGTCTGGTGCGGCC
GCCGTGAAGTCCGAGGAATACGCCCAGATGAGCATCCTGAACACCGACCAGCCCGACTGCCACTTCCTGT
GCGAGCTGTGCACCAGCACCGTGAACGCCACCAAGTACATCCTGGACAACGAGCCCTTCATCCCCGAGAT
CCTGAAGAACTTCATGCCCATCTGCTACATGCTGCCCAAGCTGCAGTACCGGAAGATCTGCTACCACTTC
GTGAACGGCGGAGCCGTGGACCTGATCCACGAGCTGGTCAACACCATCAACGAGAACAATTTCTGCTTCC
ACCTGGGCCTGTGCAGCTCCACCATCCCCTGCCCCAGCTTCCAGAAAACCCTGACCTACAACGACCTGAG
CACAGGCGCGCCGTCGACCTCCATCACGGCCTATAAGAGTGAGGGGGAGTCAGCGGAGTTCTCCTTCCCA
CTCAACCTTGGAGAGGAAAGCCTGCAGGGAGAGTTGAGATGGAAGGCAGAGAAGGCTCCTTCTTCCCAGT
CCTGGATCACCTTCTCCCTAAAGAACCAAAAGGTGTCTGTGCAGAAGTCTACTAGCAACCCCAAGTTCCA
GCTGTCCGAAACGCTCCCACTCACCCTTCAGATACCCCAGGTCTCCCTTCAGTTTGCTGGTTCTGGCAAC
CTGACCCTGACTCTGGACAGAGGGATACTGTATCAGGAAGTGAACCTGGTGGTGATGAAAGTGACTCAGC
CCGACAGCAACACTTTGACCTGTGAGGTGATGGGACCCACCTCACCCAAGATGAGACTGATCTTGAAGCA
GGAGAATCAGGAGGCCAGGGTCTCCAGGCAGGAGAAAGTGATTCAAGTGCAGGCCCCTGAAGCAGGGGTG
TGGCAATGTCTACTGAGTGAAGGTGAAGAGGTCAAGATGGACTCCAAGATCCAGGTTTTATCCAAAGGGT
TGAATTCCGGCAGCCTGCACCACATCCTGGACGCCCAGAAGATGCTGTGGAACCACAGGGACAGGAACCT
GCCTCCTCTGGCCCCTCTGGGCCCCCACCACCATCACCACCATTGAGTCTAGACACGTGATTAATTAAGG
ATCCCCCGACCTCGACCTCTGGCTAATAAAGGAAATTTATTTTCATTGCAATAGTGTGTTGGAATTTTTT
GTGTCTCTCACTCGGAAGGACATATGGGAGGGCAAATCATTTGGTCGAGATCCCTCGGAGATCTCTAGCT
AGAGGATCGATCCCCGCCCCGGACGAACTAAACCTGACTACGACATCTCTGCCCCTTCTTCGCGGGGCAG
TGCATGTAATCCCTTCAGTTGGTTGGTACAACTTGCCAACTGGGCCCTGTTCCACATGTGACACGGGGGG
GGACCAAACACAAAGGGGTTCTCTGACTGTAGTTGACATCCTTATAAATGGATGTGCACATTTGCCAACA
CTGAGTGGCTTTCATCCTGGAGCAGACTTTGCAGTCTGTGGACTGCAACACAACATTGCCTTTATGTGTA
ACTCTTGGCTGAAGCTCTTACACCAATGCTGGGGGACATGTACCTCCCAGGGGCCCAGGAAGACTACGGG
AGGCTACACCAACGTCAATCAGAGGGGCCTGTGTAGCTACCGATAAGCGGACCCTCAAGAGGGCATTAGC
AATAGTGTTTATAAGGCCCCCTTGTTAACCCTAAACGGGTAGCATATGCTTCCCGGGTAGTAGTATATAC
TATCCAGACTAACCCTAATTCAATAGCATATGTTACCCAACGGGAAGCATATGCTATCGAATTAGGGTTA
GTAAAAGGGTCCTAAGGAACAGCGATATCTCCCACCCCATGAGCTGTCACGGTTTTATTTACATGGGGTC
AGGATTCCACGAGGGTAGTGAACCATTTTAGTCACAAGGGCAGTGGCTGAAGATCAAGGAGCGGGCAGTG
AACTCTCCTGAATCTTCGCCTGCTTCTTCATTCTCCTTCGTTTAGCTAATAGAATAACTGCTGAGTTGTG
AACAGTAAGGTGTATGTGAGGTGCTCGAAAACAAGGTTTCAGGTGACGCCCCCAGAATAAAATTTGGACG
GGGGGTTCAGTGGTGGCATTGTGCTATGACACCAATATAACCCTCACAAACCCCTTGGGCAATAAATACT
AGTGTAGGAATGAAACATTCTGAATATCTTTAACAATAGAAATCCATGGGGTGGGGACAAGCCGTAAAGA
CTGGATGTCCATCTCACACGAATTTATGGCTATGGGCAACACATAATCCTAGTGCAATATGATACTGGGG
TTATTAAGATGTGTCCCAGGCAGGGACCAAGACAGGTGAACCATGTTGTTACACTCTATTTGTAACAAGG
GGAAAGAGAGTGGACGCCGACAGCAGCGGACTCCACTGGTTGTCTCTAACACCCCCGAAAATTAAACGGG
GCTCCACGCCAATGGGGCCCATAAACAAAGACAAGTGGCCACTCTTTTTTTTGAAATTGTGGAGTGGGGG
CACGCGTCAGCCCCCACACGCCGCCCTGCGGTTTTGGACTGTAAAATAAGGGTGTAATAACTTGGCTGAT
TGTAACCCCGCTAACCACTGCGGTCAAACCACTTGCCCACAAAACCACTAATGGCACCCCGGGGAATACC
TGCATAAGTAGGTGGGCGGGCCAAGATAGGGGCGCGATTGCTGCGATCTGGAGGACAAATTACACACACT
TGCGCCTGAGCGCCAAGCACAGGGTTGTTGGTCCTCATATTCACGAGGTCGCTGAGAGCACGGTGGGCTA
ATGTTGCCATGGGTAGCATATACTACCCAAATATCTGGATAGCATATGCTATCCTAATCTATATCTGGGT
AGCATAGGCTATCCTAATCTATATCTGGGTAGCATATGCTATCCTAATCTATATCTGGGTAGTATATGCT
ATCCTAATTTATATCTGGGTAGCATAGGCTATCCTAATCTATATCTGGGTAGCATATGCTATCCTAATCT
ATATCTGGGTAGTATATGCTATCCTAATCTGTATCCGGGTAGCATATGCTATCCTAATAGAGATTAGGGT
AGTATATGCTATCCTAATTTATATCTGGGTAGCATATACTACCCAAATATCTGGATAGCATATGCTATCC
TAATCTATATCTGGGTAGCATATGCTATCCTAATCTATATCTGGGTAGCATAGGCTATCCTAATCTATAT
CTGGGTAGCATATGCTATCCTAATCTATATCTGGGTAGTATATGCTATCCTAATTTATATCTGGGTAGCA
TAGGCTATCCTAATCTATATCTGGGTAGCATATGCTATCCTAATCTATATCTGGGTAGTATATGCTATCC
TAATCTGTATCCGGGTAGCATATGCTATCCTCATGATAAGCTGTCAAACATGAGAATTTTCTTGAAGACG
AAAGGGCCTCGTGATACGCCTATTTTTATAGGTTAATGTCATGATAATAATGGTTTCTTAGACGTCAGGT
GGCACTTTTCGGGGAAATGTGCGCGGAACCCCTATTTGTTTATTTTTCTAAATACATTCAAATATGTATC
CGCTCATGAGACAATAACCCTGATAAATGCTTCAATAATATTGAAAAAGGAAGAGTATGAGTATTCAACA
TTTCCGTGTCGCCCTTATTCCCTTTTTTGCGGCATTTTGCCTTCCTGTTTTTGCTCACCCAGAAACGCTG
GTGAAAGTAAAAGATGCTGAAGATCAGTTGGGTGCACGAGTGGGTTACATCGAACTGGATCTCAACAGCG
GTAAGATCCTTGAGAGTTTTCGCCCCGAAGAACGTTTTCCAATGATGAGCACTTTTAAAGTTCTGCTATG
TGGCGCGGTATTATCCCGTGTTGACGCCGGGCAAGAGCAACTCGGTCGCCGCATACACTATTCTCAGAAT
GACTTGGTTGAGTACTCACCAGTCACAGAAAAGCATCTTACGGATGGCATGACAGTAAGAGAATTATGCA
GTGCTGCCATAACCATGAGTGATAACACTGCGGCCAACTTACTTCTGACAACGATCGGAGGACCGAAGGA
GCTAACCGCTTTTTTGCACAACATGGGGGATCATGTAACTCGCCTTGATCGTTGGGAACCGGAGCTGAAT
GAAGCCATACCAAACGACGAGCGTGACACCACGATGCCTGCAGCAATGGCAACAACGTTGCGCAAACTAT
TAACTGGCGAACTACTTACTCTAGCTTCCCGGCAACAATTAATAGACTGGATGGAGGCGGATAAAGTTGC
AGGACCACTTCTGCGCTCGGCCCTTCCGGCTGGCTGGTTTATTGCTGATAAATCTGGAGCCGGTGAGCGT
GGGTCTCGCGGTATCATTGCAGCACTGGGGCCAGATGGTAAGCCCTCCCGTATCGTAGTTATCTACACGA
CGGGGAGTCAGGCAACTATGGATGAACGAAATAGACAGATCGCTGAGATAGGTGCCTCACTGATTAAGCA
TTGGTAACTGTCAGACCAAGTTTACTCATATATACTTTAGATTGATTTAAAACTTCATTTTTAATTTAAA
AGGATCTAGGTGAAGATCCTTTTTGATAATCTCATGACCAAAATCCCTTAACGTGAGTTTTCGTTCCACT
GAGCGTCAGACCCCGTAGAAAAGATCAAAGGATCTTCTTGAGATCCTTTTTTTCTGCGCGTAATCTGCTG
CTTGCAAACAAAAAAACCACCGCTACCAGCGGTGGTTTGTTTGCCGGATCAAGAGCTACCAACTCTTTTT
CCGAAGGTAACTGGCTTCAGCAGAGCGCAGATACCAAATACTGTTCTTCTAGTGTAGCCGTAGTTAGGCC
ACCACTTCAAGAACTCTGTAGCACCGCCTACATACCTCGCTCTGCTAATCCTGTTACCAGTGGCTGCTGC
CAGTGGCGATAAGTCGTGTCTTACCGGGTTGGACTCAAGACGATAGTTACCGGATAAGGCGCAGCGGTCG
GGCTGAACGGGGGGTTCGTGCACACAGCCCAGCTTGGAGCGAACGACCTACACCGAACTGAGATACCTAC
AGCGTGAGCTATGAGAAAGCGCCACGCTTCCCGAAGGGAGAAAGGCGGACAGGTATCCGGTAAGCGGCAG
GGTCGGAACAGGAGAGCGCACGAGGGAGCTTCCAGGGGGAAACGCCTGGTATCTTTATAGTCCTGTCGGG
TTTCGCCACCTCTGACTTGAGCGTCGATTTTTGTGATGCTCGTCAGGGGGGCGGAGCCTATGGAAAAACG
CCAGCAACGCGGCCTTTTTACGGTTCCTGGCCTTTTGCTGGCCTTTTGCTCACATGTTCTTTCCTGCGTT
ATCCCCTGATTCTGTGGATAACCGTATTACCGCCTTTGAGTGAGCTGATACCGCTCGCCGCAGCCGAACG
ACCGAGCGCAGCGAGTCAGTGAGCGAGGAAGCGGAAGAGCGCCCAATACGCAAACCGCCTCTCCCCGCGC
GTTGGCCGATTCATTAATGCAGCTGGCACGACAGGTTTCCCGACTGGAAAGCGGGCAGTGAGCGCAACGC
AATTAATGTGAGTTAGCTCACTCATTAGGCACCCCAGGCTTTACACTTTATGCTTCCGGCTCGTATGTTG
TGTGGAATTGTGAGCGGATAACAATTTCACACAGGAAACAGCTATGACCATGATTACGCCAAGCTCTAGC
TAGAGGTCGACCAATTCTCATGTTTGACAGCTTATCATCGCAGATCCGGGCAACGTTGTTGCCATTGCTG
CAGGCGCAGAACTGGTAGGTATGGAAGATCTATACATTGAATCAATATTGGCAATTAGCCATATTAGTCA
TTGGTTATATAGCATAAATCAATATTGGCTATTGGCCATTGCATACGTTGTATCTATATCATAATATGTA
CATTTATATTGGCTCATGTCCAATATGACCGCCATGTT
Features (pLannotate 1.2.2; 18 found; start..end, strand, type, name):
      1..380     +  enhancer       CMV enhancer: human cytomegalovirus immediate early enhancer
    382..581     +  promoter       CMV promoter: human cytomegalovirus (CMV) immediate early promoter
    649..687     +  misc_feature   Ad SA (fragment): adenovirus major late transcript splice acceptor (Friedrich and Soriano, 1991)
    720..929     -  CDS            PTP (fragment): TERM_ADE02 - Experimental evidence at protein level: Swiss-Prot protein existence level 1. Protein covalently bound to the viral DNA that acts as a primer for viral genomic replication by DNA strand displacement. Assembles on the viral origin of replication in an initiation complex with viral polymerase, DBP, host NFIA and host POU2F1/OCT1. During initiation, the polymerase covalently couples the first dCTP with Ser- 580 of pTP. The terminal protein stimulates the template activity over 20 fold compared to protein-free templates. Neo-synthesized viral genomes are linked to two preterminal prot
    960..1049    +  intron         chimeric intron (fragment): chimera between introns from adenovirus and immunoglobulin heavy chain genes
   1068..1114    +  CDS            IgH signal sequence (fragment): signal sequence from the mouse immunoglobulin heavy chain variable region
   1545..2105    +  CDS            Cd4 (fragment): CD4_RAT - Experimental evidence at protein level: Swiss-Prot protein existence level 1. Integral membrane glycoprotein that plays an essential role in the immune response and serves multiple functions in responses against both external and internal offenses. In T-cells, functions primarily as a coreceptor for MHC class II molecule:peptide complex. The antigens presented by class II peptides are derived from extracellular proteins while class I peptides are derived from cytosolic proteins. Interacts simultaneously with the T-cell receptor (TCR) and the MHC class II presented by antigen presenti
   2265..2320    +  polyA_signal   β-globin poly(A) signal: rabbit β-globin polyadenylation signal (Gil and Proudfoot, 1987)
   2834..4515    -  rep_origin     oriP (fragment): Epstein-Barr virus oriP replication origin (Yates et al., 2000)
   4642..4746    +  promoter       AmpR promoter: bla
   4747..5607    +  CDS            AmpR: β-lactamase; bla; confers resistance to ampicillin, carbenicillin, and related antibiotics
   5778..6366    +  rep_origin     ori: high-copy-number ColE1/pMB1/pBR322/pUC origin of replication
   6549..6641    +  CDS            lacI (fragment): lac repressor; lacI; The lac repressor binds to the lac operator to inhibit transcription in E. coli. This inhibition can be relieved by adding lactose or isopropyl-β-D-thiogalactopyranoside (IPTG).
   6654..6675    +  protein_bind   CAP binding site: CAP binding activates transcription in the presence of cAMP. E. coli catabolite activator protein
   6690..6720    +  promoter       lac promoter: promoter for the E. coli lac operon
   6728..6744    +  protein_bind   lac operator: The lac repressor binds to the lac operator to inhibit transcription in E. coli. This inhibition can be relieved by adding lactose or isopropyl-β-D-thiogalactopyranoside (IPTG). lac repressor encoded by lacI
   6814..6830    +  promoter       tet promoter (fragment): E. coli promoter for tetracycline efflux protein gene
   6840..6865    -  CDS            bla(M) (fragment): β-lactamase lacking the signal sequence; bla(M); allows cytosolic expression of β-lactamase
