[The description below was written by a language model from this plasmid's Addgene catalogue record and pLannotate feature annotations shown in this document.]
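Description:
Smp_202610-Cd4-bio-His is a mammalian expression plasmid built on the pTT3 backbone for producing a recombinant, soluble form of the Schistosoma mansoni protein Smp_202610. In bacteria it is maintained as a high-copy plasmid through a ColE1/pUC-type origin and selected with ampicillin via the β-lactamase gene. The backbone also carries an Epstein-Barr virus oriP element, which supports episomal retention of the plasmid in mammalian cells that supply EBNA1. Short lac and tet promoter-region fragments near the origin appear to be cloning-vector remnants with no evident role in expression.

The expression cassette is driven by the human CMV immediate early enhancer and promoter. This is followed by adenovirus-derived leader and splice sequences and a chimeric intron fragment, elements commonly included to improve transcript processing and yield. The annotated terminal-protein fragment on the opposite strand most likely reflects this adenoviral leader region rather than an expressed gene. A fragment matching the mouse immunoglobulin heavy chain signal sequence sits at the start of the open reading frame, which would direct the product into the secretory pathway. The 352 bp S. mansoni insert is cloned between retained NotI and AscI sites, in frame with a backbone-encoded C-terminal tag consisting of rat Cd4 domains 3 and 4, a biotinylation ("bio") sequence and a 6-histidine tag. Only the Cd4 portion is picked up in the feature table. A rabbit β-globin polyadenylation signal terminates the transcript.

The tag offers a generic handle for detection, capture through biotin and nickel-affinity purification. The plasmid belongs to a library of S. mansoni cell-surface and secreted proteins that was used to identify early serological markers of infection.
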