Addgene plasmid #120654: Smp_202610-Cd4-bio-His
Purpose: Expression of recombinant S. mansoni protein
Depositing lab: Gavin Wright. Depositing organization: Wellcome Sanger Institute. Publication: A library of cell-surface and secreted proteins from Schistosoma mansoni identifies early serological markers of infection. Cécile Crosnier, Anna V. Protasio, Gabriel Rinaldi, Shona Wilson, Matthew Berriman, Gavin J. Wright. bioRXiv 10.1101/593616.
Backbone
  Vector backbone: pTT3
  Backbone manufacturer: Yves Durocher, NRC
  Backbone size w/o insert (bp): 6686
  Vector type: Mammalian Expression
Growth in bacteria
  Bacterial resistance: Ampicillin, 100 μg/mL
  Growth temperature: 37°C
  Growth strain: DH5alpha
  Copy number: High Copy
Gene/Insert
  Gene/Insert name: Smp_202610
  Species: Schistosoma mansoni
  Insert size (bp): 352
  Entrez Gene: Smp_202610 (a.k.a. Smp_202610)
  Promoter: CMV
  Tag / fusion protein: ratCd4(d3+4)-bio-6His (C terminal on backbone)
  Cloning method: Restriction Enzyme; 5′ cloning site NotI (not destroyed); 3′ cloning site AscI (not destroyed)
Terms and licenses: Academic/Nonprofit Terms; Industry Terms: Not Available to Industry
How to cite: Smp_202610-Cd4-bio-His was a gift from Gavin Wright (Addgene plasmid # 120654 ; http://n2t.net/addgene:120654 ; RRID:Addgene_120654)
